Addgene plasmid #37228: pET15b-eIF4E
Depositing lab: Jon Lorsch. Depositing organization: Johns Hopkins University and School of Medicine. Publication: The 5'-7-methylguanosine cap on eukaryotic mRNAs serves both to stimulate canonical translation initiation and to block an alternative pathway. Mitchell SF, Walker SE, Algire MA, Park EH, Hinnebusch AG, Lorsch JR. Mol Cell. 2010 Sep 24;39(6):950-62. 10.1016/j.molcel.2010.08.021 PubMed 20864040.
Backbone
  Vector backbone: pET15b
  Backbone manufacturer: EMD bioscience
  Backbone size w/o insert (bp): 5700
  Vector type: Bacterial Expression
Growth in bacteria
  Bacterial resistance: Ampicillin, 100 μg/mL
  Growth temperature: 37°C
  Growth strain: DH5alpha
  Copy number: High Copy
Gene/Insert
  Gene/Insert name: eIF4E (alt name: CDC33)
  Species: S. cerevisiae (budding yeast)
  Promoter: T7
  Cloning method: Restriction Enzyme; 5′ cloning site NcoI (unknown if destroyed); 3′ cloning site BamHI (unknown if destroyed)
  Sequencing primers: 5′ T7; 3′ T7-term
Terms and licenses: Academic/Nonprofit Terms; Industry Terms: Not Available to Industry
How to cite: pET15b-eIF4E was a gift from Jon Lorsch (Addgene plasmid # 37228 ; http://n2t.net/addgene:37228 ; RRID:Addgene_37228)
