[The description below was written by a language model from this plasmid's Addgene catalogue record.]
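Description:
pET15b-eIF4E is a bacterial expression plasmid built on the commercial pET15b backbone (about 5.7 kb without insert) and carrying the Saccharomyces cerevisiae gene for eIF4E, also known as CDC33. eIF4E is the translation initiation factor that binds the 5′ 7-methylguanosine cap of eukaryotic mRNAs. The plasmid confers ampicillin resistance and is recorded as high copy. It is maintained in a standard cloning strain, DH5alpha, which lacks T7 RNA polymerase and so serves for propagation rather than expression.

The yeast coding sequence is under the control of the T7 promoter, so protein production requires an E. coli host that supplies T7 RNA polymerase, as is usual for the pET system. The insert was placed between the NcoI and BamHI sites by restriction cloning, and the record does not say whether either site survived. In pET15b, the NcoI site lies at the start codon, upstream of the vector's His-tag and thrombin site coding region. Cloning through NcoI would therefore normally remove the vector-encoded tag. However, the record lists no tag and gives no feature table, so the presence or absence of any fusion cannot be confirmed here. The insert is flanked by the T7 promoter and T7 terminator regions, which serve as the sequencing primer sites.

The associated publication concerns how the mRNA cap both stimulates canonical translation initiation and blocks an alternative pathway. This suggests that the plasmid is used to produce recombinant yeast eIF4E for biochemical studies of initiation, although the record does not state the purpose explicitly.
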