>Addgene plasmid #37228 | pET15b-eIF4E | addgene partial sequence | sequence record 49449 | pBRrevBam 5'-GGTGATGTCGGCGATATAGG-3'
CGGCCACGATGCGTCCGGCGTAGAGGANCGAGATCTCGATCCCGCGAAATTAATACGACTCACTATAGGG
GAATTGTGAGCGGATAACAATTCCCCTCTAGAAATAATTTTGTTTAACTTTAAGAAGGAGATATACCATG
TCCGTTGAAGAAGTTAGCAAGAAGTTTGAAGAAAACGTTTCAGTCGATGATACCACAGCTACTCCAAAGA
CTGTTTTAAGTGACAGTGCTCACTTCGATGTCAAGCACCCATTGAACACCAAATGGACTTTATGGTACAC
AAAGCCAGCCGTCGATAAATCTGAGTCGTGGTCTGATCTATTACGTCCCGTCACTTCATTCCAAACTGTT
GAAGAATTTTGGGCTATCATTCAAAATATTCCTGAGCCACACGAACTACCATTGAAATCAGATTACCACG
TCTTCCGTAATGACGTTAGACCTGAATGGGAAGATGAAGCCAATGCTAAAGGTGGTAAATGGTCTTTCCA
ACTTAGAGGAAAAGGTGCTGATATTGATGAATTATGGCTAAGAACTTTACTAGCAGTTATTGGTGAAACA
ATTGATGAAGACGACTCCCAAATTAACGGTGTCGTTTTAAGCATTAGAAAAGGTGGTAACAAGTTTGCCT
TATGGACTAAATCTGAAGACAAAGAACCACTATTGAGAATTGGTGGTAAATTCAAGCAAGTTTTAAAATT
AACCGATGACGGGCATTTGGAATTCTTTCCACATTCCAGTGCCAATGGTAGACACCCTCAACCATCAATC
ACCTTGTAAGGATCCGGCTGCTAACAAAGCCCGAAAGGAAGCTGAGTTGGCTGCTGCCACCGCTGAGCAA
TAACT
